>Addgene plasmid #36903 | YWHAG | addgene partial sequence | sequence record 46794 | T7-term
ACTTCTTTGGGCTTGTTAGCAGCCGGATCTCAGTGGTGGTGGTGGTGGTGCTCGAGGGATTGGAAGTACA
GGTTCTCATTGTTGCCTTCGCCGCCATCGTCGTCCTGCTGGTCGCTCGTCCAGAGCGTGAGGTTGTCGCG
GAGGAGCTGCATGATGAGCGTGGAGTCCTTGTAGGAGTCCTCGTTGAGGGTGTCAAGCTCGGCGATGGCG
TCGTCGAACGCGGTCTTGGCCAAGTGGCACGCTTGCTCTGGGGCGTTCTGGATCTCATAGTAGAAGACGG
AGTAGTTAAGAGCCAGGCCTAATCGGATGGGGTGGGTGGGCTGCATGTGCTCTTTGCTGATCTCGTGGGC
TTCGCTGTAGGCCTTCTCAGAGGACTCCACCACCGTCGCCCTTTTCTCTCCGGTGGCCACTTCAGCCAGG
TAGCGGTAGTAGTCCCCTTTCATCTTCAGGTAGAACACTTTGCTCTCGTACTGGGTCTCGCTGCAATTCT
TGATCAGGTAGTTATCCAGCAGGCTCAGCACATCCTGGCACACAGCCTCCAACTCCTTCTCTATCTTCTC
CCGGTACGCACGGACCATCTCAATCTTCTTCTCATTGCCGTCTGCAGATGTCTTCTGCTCAATGCTACTG
ATGACCCTCCAGGAAGAGCGGCGTGCCCCCACAACGTTCTTGTAGGCCACAGACAGAAGGTTTCGTTCCT
CATTCGACAGTGGCTCATTCAGCTCTGTCACGTTCTTCATGGCCGCGGCCATGTCGTCGTAGCGCTCCGC
CTGCTCGGCCAGCCGGGCTTTCTGCACCAGTTGCTCGCGGTCCACCATATGTATATCTCCTTCTTAAAGT
TAAACAAAATTATTTCTAGAGGGGAATTGTTATCCGCT
