[The description below was written by a language model from this plasmid's Addgene catalogue record.]
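Description:
YWHAG is a bacterial expression plasmid built on the pTvHR21-SGC backbone from the Structural Genomics Consortium (Oxford), made to produce recombinant human 14-3-3 gamma protein for structure determination. The backbone is listed at 7387 bp and the complete construct at 8114 bp. It is propagated in standard E. coli cloning strains under ampicillin selection. The record gives neither the copy number nor the origin of replication, and it does not name the promoter driving expression. No feature table is available to fill in these details.

The insert is a 786 bp sequence encoding human YWHAG (tyrosine 3-monooxygenase/tryptophan 5-monooxygenase activation protein, gamma polypeptide), a member of the 14-3-3 family of phosphoserine/phosphothreonine-binding adaptor proteins. The coding sequence is described as codon optimized, and it was introduced by ligation-independent cloning. The depositor cautions that it may not represent the full open reading frame, as is common for constructs trimmed to improve crystallization.

The backbone supplies a C-terminal 6xHis tag with a TEV protease cleavage site. This arrangement allows the protein to be captured by immobilized metal affinity chromatography, after which the tag can be removed by TEV digestion to give protein closer to native sequence.

The depositor comments link the plasmid to two deposited 14-3-3 gamma crystal structures, consistent with its stated purpose. It is suited to preparing purified 14-3-3 gamma for crystallography, and potentially for other biophysical or binding studies. Distribution is restricted to academic and nonprofit users.
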