Addgene plasmid #36903: YWHAG
Purpose: Bacterial expression for structure determination; may not be full ORF
Depositing lab: Cheryl Arrowsmith. Depositing organization: University of Toronto.
Backbone
  Vector backbone: pTvHR21-SGC
  Backbone manufacturer: SGC Oxford
  Backbone size w/o insert (bp): 7387
  Total vector size (bp): 8114
  Vector type: Bacterial Expression
Growth in bacteria
  Bacterial resistance: Ampicillin, 100 μg/mL
  Growth temperature: 37°C
  Growth strain: DH5alpha
  Copy number: Unknown
Gene/Insert
  Gene/Insert name: YWHAG (alt names: PDB: 3UZD, 4O46; tyrosine 3-monooxygenase/tryptophan 5-monooxygenase activation protein, gamma polypeptide (14-3-3gamma))
  Species: H. sapiens (human)
  Insert size (bp): 786
  Entrez Gene: YWHAG (a.k.a. 14-3-3GAMMA, DEE56, EIEE56, PPP1R170)
  Tag / fusion protein: 6xHis with TEV Cleavage (C terminal on backbone)
  Cloning method: Ligation Independent Cloning
  Sequencing primers: 5′ unknown; 3′ unknown
Terms and licenses: Academic/Nonprofit Terms; Industry Terms: Not Available to Industry
Depositor comments: PDB: 3UZD. http://www.thesgc.org/structures/3UZD/ 4O46 http://www.thesgc.org/structures/4O46/ Codon optimized
How to cite: YWHAG was a gift from Cheryl Arrowsmith (Addgene plasmid # 36903 ; http://n2t.net/addgene:36903 ; RRID:Addgene_36903)
